>Addgene plasmid #122593 | pS23·Pm-GFP | addgene full sequence | sequence record 238902 | Addgene NGS Result
CCCGGATACAGGGTCGGGATGCGGCGCAGGTCGCCATGCCCCAACAGCGATTCGTCCTGGTCGTCGTGAT
CAACCACCACGGCGGCACTGAACACCGACAGGCGCAACTGGTCGCGGGGCTGGCCCCACGCCACGCGGTC
ATTGACCACGTAGGCCGACACGGTGCCGGGGCCGTTGAGCTTCACGACGGAGATCCAGCGCTCGGCCACC
AAGTCCTTGACTGCGTATTGGACCGTCCGCAAAGAACGTCCGATGAGCTTGGAAAGTGTCTTCTGGCTGA
CCACCACGGCGTTCTGGTGGCCCATCTGCGCCACGAGGTGATGCAGCAGCATTGCCGCCGTGGGTTTCCT
CGCAATAAGCCCGGCCCACGCCTCATGCGCTTTGCGTTCCGTTTGCACCCAGTGACCGGGCTTGTTCTTG
GCTTGAATGCCGATTTCTCTGGACTGCGTGGCCATGCTTATCTCCATGCGGTAGGGGTGCCGCACGGTTG
CGGCACCATGCGCAATCAGCTGCAACTTTTCGGCAGCGCGACAACAATTATGCGTTGCGTAAAAGTGGCA
GTCAATTACAGATTTTCTTTAACCTACGCAATGAGCTATTGCGGGGGGTGCCGCAATGAGCTGTTGCGTA
CCCCCCTTTTTTAAGTTGTTGATTTTTAAGTCTTTCGCATTTCGCCCTATATCTAGTTCTTTGGTGCCCA
AAGAAGGGCACCCCTGCGGGGTTCCCCCACGCCTTCGGCGCGGCTCCCCCTCCGGCAAAAAGTGGCCCCT
CCGGGGCTTGTTGATCGACTGCGCGGCCTTCGGCCTTGCCCAAGGTGGCGCTGCCCCCTTGGAACCCCCG
CACTCGCCGCCGTGAGGCTCGGGGGGCAGGCGGGCGGGCTTCGCCCTTCGACTGCCCCCACTCGCATAGG
CTTGGGTCGTTCCAGGCGCGTCAAGGCCAAGCCGCTGCGCGGTCGCTGCGCGAGCCTTGACCCGCCTTCC
ACTTGGTGTCCAACCGGCAAGCGAAGCGCGCAGGCCGCAGGCCGGAGGCTTTTCCCCAGAGAAAATTAAA
AAAATTGATGGGGCAAGGCCGCAGGCCGCGCAGTTGGAGCCGGTGGGTATGTGGTCGAAGGCTGGGTAGC
CGGTGGGCAATCCCTGTGGTCAAGCTCGTGGGCAGGCGCAGCCTGTCCATCAGCTTGTCCAGCAGGGTTG
TCCACGGGCCGAGCGAAGCGAGCCAGCCGGTGGCCGCTCGCGGCCATCGTCCACATATCCACGGGCTGGC
AAGGGAGCGCAGCGACCGCGCAGGGCGAAGCCCGGAGAGCAAGCCCGTAGGGGGGGCGCGCCCAGCTGTC
TAGGGCGGCGGATTTGTCCTACTCAGGAGAGCGTTCACCGACAAACAACAGATAAAACGAAAGGCCCAGT
CTTTCGACTGAGCCTTTCGTTTTATTTGATGCCTTTAATTAATTGCAAGAAGCGGATACAGGAGTGCAAA
AAATGGCTATCTCTAGTAAGGCCTACCCCTTAGGCTTTATGCAAGCTTAGGAGGAAAAACATATGCGTAA
AGGTGAAGAACTGTTCACCGGTGTTGTTCCGATCCTGGTTGAACTGGATGGTGATGTTAACGGCCACAAA
TTCTCTGTTCGTGGTGAAGGTGAAGGTGATGCAACCAACGGTAAACTGACCCTGAAATTCATCTGCACTA
CCGGTAAACTGCCGGTTCCATGGCCGACTCTGGTGACTACCCTGACCTATGGTGTTCAGTGTTTTTCTCG
TTACCCGGATCACATGAAGCAGCATGATTTCTTCAAATCTGCAATGCCGGAAGGTTATGTACAGGAGCGC
ACCATTTCTTTCAAAGACGATGGCACCTACAAAACCCGTGCAGAGGTTAAATTTGAAGGTGATACTCTGG
TGAACCGTATTGAACTGAAAGGCATTGATTTCAAAGAGGACGGCAACATCCTGGGCCACAAACTGGAATA
TAACTTCAACTCCCATAACGTTTACATCACCGCAGACAAACAGAAGAACGGTATCAAAGCTAACTTCAAA
ATTCGCCATAACGTTGAAGACGGTAGCGTACAGCTGGCGGACCACTACCAGCAGAACACTCCGATCGGTG
ATGGTCCGGTTCTGCTGCCGGATAACCACTACCTGTCCACCCAGTCTAAACTGTCCAAAGACCCGAACGA
AAAGCGCGACCACATGGTGCTGCTGGAGTTCGTTACTGCCGCAGGTATCACGCACGGCATGGATGAACTC
TACAAATAAACTAGTCTTGGACTCCTGTTGATAGATCCAGTAATGACCTCAGAACTCCATCTGGATTTGT
TCAGAACGCTCGGTTGCCGCCGGGCGTTTTTTATTGGTGAGAATCCAGGGGTCCCCAATAATTACGATTT
AAATTTGTGTCTCAAAATCTCTGATGTTACATTGCACAAGATAAAAATATATCATCATGAACAATAAAAC
TGTCTGCTTACATAAACAGTAATACAAGGGGTGTTATGAGCCATATTCAGCGTGAAACGAGCTGTAGCCG
TCCGCGTCTGAACAGCAACATGGATGCGGATCTGTATGGCTATAAATGGGCGCGTGATAACGTGGGTCAG
AGCGGCGCGACCATTTATCGTCTGTATGGCAAACCGGATGCGCCGGAACTGTTTCTGAAACATGGCAAAG
GCAGCGTGGCGAACGATGTGACCGATGAAATGGTGCGTCTGAACTGGCTGACCGAATTTATGCCGCTGCC
GACCATTAAACATTTTATTCGCACCCCGGATGATGCGTGGCTGCTGACCACCGCGATTCCGGGCAAAACC
GCGTTTCAGGTGCTGGAAGAATATCCGGATAGCGGCGAAAACATTGTGGATGCGCTGGCCGTGTTTCTGC
GTCGTCTGCATAGCATTCCGGTGTGCAACTGCCCGTTTAACAGCGATCGTGTGTTTCGTCTGGCCCAGGC
GCAGAGCCGTATGAACAACGGCCTGGTGGATGCGAGCGATTTTGATGATGAACGTAACGGCTGGCCGGTG
GAACAGGTGTGGAAAGAAATGCATAAACTGCTGCCGTTTAGCCCGGATAGCGTGGTGACCCACGGCGATT
TTAGCCTGGATAACCTGATTTTCGATGAAGGCAAACTGATTGGCTGCATTGATGTGGGCCGTGTGGGCAT
TGCGGATCGTTATCAGGATCTGGCCATTCTGTGGAACTGCCTGGGCGAATTTAGCCCGAGCCTGCAAAAA
CGTCTGTTTCAGAAATATGGCATTGATAATCCGGATATGAACAAACTGCAATTTCATCTGATGCTGGATG
AATTTTTCTAATAATTAATTGGACCGCGGTCCGCGCGTTGTCCTTTTCCGCTGCATAACCCTGCTTCGGG
GTCATTATAGCGATTTTTTCGGTATATCCATCCTTTTTCGCACGATATACAGGATTTTGCCAAAGGGTTC
GTGTAGACTTTCCTTGGTGTATCCAACGGCGTCAGCCGGGCAGGATAGGTGAAGTAGGCCCACCCGCGAG
CGGGTGTTCCTTCTTCACTGTCCCTTATTCGCACCTGGCGGTGCTCAACGGGAATCCTGCTCTGCGAGGC
TGGCCGTAGGCCGGCCCTACCGGCGCGGCAGCGTTACCCGTGTCGGCGGCTCCAACGGCTCGCCATCGTC
CAGAAAACACGGCTCATCGGGCATCGGCAGGCGCTGCTGCCCGCGCCGTTCCCATTCCTCCGTTTCGGTC
AAGGCTGGCAGGTCTGGTTCCATGCCCGGAATGCCGGGCTGGCTGGGCGGCTCCTCGCCGGGGCCGGTCG
GTAGTTGCTGCTCG
Features (pLannotate 1.2.2; 8 found; start..end, strand, type, name):
    456..1227    -  rep_origin     pBBR1 oriV: replication origin of the broad-host-range plasmid pBBR1 from Bordetella bronchiseptica; requires the pBBR1 Rep protein for replication
   1342..1428    -  terminator     rrnB T1 terminator: Escherichia coli rrnB; transcription terminator T1 from the E. coli rrnB gene
   1443..1514    +  promoter       Pm promoter (fragment): The bacterial Pm promoter is activated by XylS in the presence of benzoate or m-toluate (Marqués et al., 1999).
   1533..2246    +  CDS            Superfolder GFP: Superfolder GFP is a basic (constitutively fluorescent) green fluorescent protein published in 2005, derived from Aequorea victoria. It is reported to be a very rapidly-maturing weak dimer.
   2260..2354    +  terminator     lambda t0 terminator: transcription terminator from phage lambda
   2486..3298    +  CDS            aphA1: KKA1_ECOLX - Also known as nptI. Protein inferred from homology: Swiss-Prot protein existence level 3. Resistance to kanamycin and structurally-related aminoglycosides, including amikacin. From Escherichia coli.
   3468..3576    +  oriT           oriT: incP origin of transfer
   3587..455     -  CDS            pBBR1 Rep (across the origin): replication protein for the broad-host-range plasmid pBBR1 from Bordetella bronchiseptica
