[The description below was written by a language model from this plasmid's Addgene catalogue record and pLannotate feature annotations shown in this document.]
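Description:
pS23·Pm-GFP is a bacterial expression and synthetic-biology reporter plasmid built on the pSEVA237M backbone, with a total size of about 3.8 kb. It replicates from the broad-host-range pBBR1 oriV, supported by the plasmid-encoded pBBR1 Rep protein, so it can be maintained both in E. coli cloning strains and in other Gram-negative hosts such as Pseudomonas putida, the organism addressed by the associated study. The record lists it as low copy. Selection is by kanamycin through the aphA1 (nptI) aminoglycoside phosphotransferase gene. An incP oriT is also present, which allows conjugative mobilisation into recipient strains when transfer functions are supplied by a helper.

The payload is a short insert of roughly 70 bp carrying the Pm promoter with its XylS-binding sites, placed directly upstream of a green fluorescent protein coding sequence that the annotation identifies as superfolder GFP. The reporter cassette is insulated by transcription terminators: rrnB T1 lies upstream of the promoter and lambda t0 follows the GFP gene, limiting read-through into and out of the cassette.

Pm is activated by the XylS regulator in the presence of benzoate-type inducers such as m-toluate. This plasmid does not carry xylS, so fluorescence depends on XylS being provided separately, for example from the chromosome or a second plasmid. That physical separation of regulator and promoter is the point of the design. It lets users tune or test XylS supply independently and read out Pm activity through GFP when characterising inducible gene expression control.
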