Addgene plasmid #122593: pS23·Pm-GFP
Purpose: Expresses GFP under the regulatory control of Pm. Expression needs additional xyls gene
Depositing lab: Pablo Ivan Nikel. Depositing organization: Danmarks Tekniske Universitet. Publication: Physical decoupling of XylS/Pm regulatory elements and conditional proteolysis enable precise control of gene expression in Pseudomonas putida. Volke DC, Turlin J, Mol V, Nikel PI. Microb Biotechnol. 2019 Mar 12. doi: 10.1111/1751-7915.13383. PubMed 30864281.
Backbone
  Vector backbone: pSEVA237M
  Backbone size w/o insert (bp): 3822
  Total vector size (bp): 3794
  Vector type: Bacterial Expression, Synthetic Biology
Growth in bacteria
  Bacterial resistance: Kanamycin, 50 μg/mL
  Growth temperature: 37°C
  Growth strain: DH5alpha
  Copy number: Low Copy
Gene/Insert
  Gene/Insert name: Pm promoter (alt name: Pm promoter + XylS-bindingsites)
  Insert size (bp): 70
  Promoter: Pm
  Cloning method: Unknown
  Sequencing primers: 5′ AGGGCGGCGGATTTGTCC; 3′ GCGGCAACCGAGCGTTC
Terms and licenses: Academic/Nonprofit Terms; Industry Terms: Not Available to Industry
How to cite: pS23·Pm-GFP was a gift from Pablo Ivan Nikel (Addgene plasmid # 122593 ; http://n2t.net/addgene:122593 ; RRID:Addgene_122593)
